# Supplementary material for: Targeted Perturb-seq Reveals EGR1 and FOS as Key Regulators of the Transcriptional RAF-MAPK Response
Source: bioRxiv preprint, doi:10.1101/2024.01.13.575500, version 1 (2024-01-15)
Supplement: Supplementary Data 1 [file 575500_file07.gz › Supplemantary Data 1_Map of pMB1-10x vector for CRISPR screen sgRNAexpression.gb]

LOCUS       Supplemantary_Da       12347 bp    DNA        circular     13-JAN-2024
DEFINITION  .
ACCESSION   
VERSION     
SOURCE      .
  ORGANISM  .
COMMENT     UUID: 132846dd-7967-4bf7-bb44-3ee7e910013b
COMMENT     Type: Synthetic
COMMENT     ConfirmedExperimentally: 0
COMMENT     CreatedBy: Herr Michael Boettcher
COMMENT     SequenceClass: UNA
COMMENT     TransformedInto: unspecified
COMMENT     ApEinfo:methylated:1
FEATURES             Location/Qualifiers
     misc_feature    7881..7887
                     /label="BstEII site"
                     /locus_tag="BstEII site"
                     /label="BstEII site"
                     /ApEinfo_label="BstEII site"
                     /ApEinfo_fwdcolor="#00ff00"
                     /ApEinfo_revcolor="#00ff00"
                     /ApEinfo_graphicformat="arrow_data {{0 .5 .1 .5 .1 -.5 0
                     -.5} {0 .5 .1 .5 .1 -.5 0 -.5} 0} width 5 offset 0"
     misc_feature    3175..3194
                     /label="pMB1-ID"
                     /locus_tag="pMB1-ID"
                     /label="pMB1-ID"
                     /ApEinfo_label="pMB1-ID"
                     /ApEinfo_fwdcolor="#008080"
                     /ApEinfo_revcolor="#008080"
                     /ApEinfo_graphicformat="arrow_data {{0 .5 .1 .5 .1 -.5 0
                     -.5} {0 .5 .1 .5 .1 -.5 0 -.5} 0} width 5 offset 0"
     misc_feature    3169..3174
                     /label="MI-3"
                     /locus_tag="MI-3"
                     /label="MI-3"
                     /ApEinfo_label="MI-3"
                     /ApEinfo_fwdcolor="#00ffff"
                     /ApEinfo_revcolor="#00ffff"
                     /ApEinfo_graphicformat="arrow_data {{0 .5 .1 .5 .1 -.5 0
                     -.5} {0 .5 .1 .5 .1 -.5 0 -.5} 0} width 5 offset 0"
     misc_feature    3141..3142
                     /label="NotI site"
                     /locus_tag="NotI site"
                     /label="NotI site"
                     /ApEinfo_label="NotI site"
                     /ApEinfo_fwdcolor="#00ff00"
                     /ApEinfo_revcolor="#00ff00"
                     /ApEinfo_graphicformat="arrow_data {{0 .5 .1 .5 .1 -.5 0
                     -.5} {0 .5 .1 .5 .1 -.5 0 -.5} 0} width 5 offset 0"
     misc_feature    7862..7868
                     /label="RsrII site"
                     /locus_tag="RsrII site"
                     /label="RsrII site"
                     /ApEinfo_label="RsrII site"
                     /ApEinfo_fwdcolor="#00ff00"
                     /ApEinfo_revcolor="#00ff00"
                     /ApEinfo_graphicformat="arrow_data {{0 .5 .1 .5 .1 -.5 0
                     -.5} {0 .5 .1 .5 .1 -.5 0 -.5} 0} width 5 offset 0"
     misc_feature    7882..7908
                     /label="AiO-Seq-Rev"
                     /locus_tag="AiO-Seq-Rev"
                     /label="AiO-Seq-Rev"
                     /ApEinfo_label="AiO-Seq-Rev"
                     /ApEinfo_fwdcolor="#00ffff"
                     /ApEinfo_revcolor="#00ffff"
                     /ApEinfo_graphicformat="arrow_data {{0 .5 .1 .5 .1 -.5 0
                     -.5} {0 .5 .1 .5 .1 -.5 0 -.5} 0} width 5 offset 0"
     primer_bind     7284..7309
                     /label="AiO-Seq-9"
                     /locus_tag="AiO-Seq-9"
                     /label="AiO-Seq-9"
                     /ApEinfo_label="AiO-Seq-9"
                     /ApEinfo_fwdcolor="#14c0bd"
                     /ApEinfo_revcolor="#14c0bd"
                     /ApEinfo_graphicformat="arrow_data {{0 0.5 0 1 2 0 0 -1 0
                     -0.5} {0 .5 .1 .5 .1 -.5 0 -.5} 0} width 5 offset 0"
     primer_bind     6755..6776
                     /label="AiO-Seq-8"
                     /locus_tag="AiO-Seq-8"
                     /label="AiO-Seq-8"
                     /ApEinfo_label="AiO-Seq-8"
                     /ApEinfo_fwdcolor="#14c0bd"
                     /ApEinfo_revcolor="#14c0bd"
                     /ApEinfo_graphicformat="arrow_data {{0 0.5 0 1 2 0 0 -1 0
                     -0.5} {0 .5 .1 .5 .1 -.5 0 -.5} 0} width 5 offset 0"
     primer_bind     6231..6252
                     /label="AiO-Seq-7"
                     /locus_tag="AiO-Seq-7"
                     /label="AiO-Seq-7"
                     /ApEinfo_label="AiO-Seq-7"
                     /ApEinfo_fwdcolor="#14c0bd"
                     /ApEinfo_revcolor="#14c0bd"
                     /ApEinfo_graphicformat="arrow_data {{0 0.5 0 1 2 0 0 -1 0
                     -0.5} {0 .5 .1 .5 .1 -.5 0 -.5} 0} width 5 offset 0"
     primer_bind     5699..5722
                     /label="AiO-Seq-6"
                     /locus_tag="AiO-Seq-6"
                     /label="AiO-Seq-6"
                     /ApEinfo_label="AiO-Seq-6"
                     /ApEinfo_fwdcolor="#14c0bd"
                     /ApEinfo_revcolor="#14c0bd"
                     /ApEinfo_graphicformat="arrow_data {{0 0.5 0 1 2 0 0 -1 0
                     -0.5} {0 .5 .1 .5 .1 -.5 0 -.5} 0} width 5 offset 0"
     primer_bind     5168..5190
                     /label="AiO-Seq-5"
                     /locus_tag="AiO-Seq-5"
                     /label="AiO-Seq-5"
                     /ApEinfo_label="AiO-Seq-5"
                     /ApEinfo_fwdcolor="#14c0bd"
                     /ApEinfo_revcolor="#14c0bd"
                     /ApEinfo_graphicformat="arrow_data {{0 0.5 0 1 2 0 0 -1 0
                     -0.5} {0 .5 .1 .5 .1 -.5 0 -.5} 0} width 5 offset 0"
     primer_bind     4656..4675
                     /label="AiO-Seq-4"
                     /locus_tag="AiO-Seq-4"
                     /label="AiO-Seq-4"
                     /ApEinfo_label="AiO-Seq-4"
                     /ApEinfo_fwdcolor="#14c0bd"
                     /ApEinfo_revcolor="#14c0bd"
                     /ApEinfo_graphicformat="arrow_data {{0 0.5 0 1 2 0 0 -1 0
                     -0.5} {0 .5 .1 .5 .1 -.5 0 -.5} 0} width 5 offset 0"
     primer_bind     4135..4158
                     /label="AiO-Seq-3"
                     /locus_tag="AiO-Seq-3"
                     /label="AiO-Seq-3"
                     /ApEinfo_label="AiO-Seq-3"
                     /ApEinfo_fwdcolor="#14c0bd"
                     /ApEinfo_revcolor="#14c0bd"
                     /ApEinfo_graphicformat="arrow_data {{0 0.5 0 1 2 0 0 -1 0
                     -0.5} {0 .5 .1 .5 .1 -.5 0 -.5} 0} width 5 offset 0"
     primer_bind     3617..3636
                     /label="AiO-Seq-2"
                     /locus_tag="AiO-Seq-2"
                     /label="AiO-Seq-2"
                     /ApEinfo_label="AiO-Seq-2"
                     /ApEinfo_fwdcolor="#14c0bd"
                     /ApEinfo_revcolor="#14c0bd"
                     /ApEinfo_graphicformat="arrow_data {{0 0.5 0 1 2 0 0 -1 0
                     -0.5} {0 .5 .1 .5 .1 -.5 0 -.5} 0} width 5 offset 0"
     misc_feature    7750..8343
                     /label="Puromycin resistance"
                     /locus_tag="Puromycin resistance"
                     /label="Puromycin resistance"
                     /ApEinfo_label="Puromycin resistance"
                     /ApEinfo_fwdcolor="#008080"
                     /ApEinfo_revcolor="#008080"
                     /ApEinfo_graphicformat="arrow_data {{0 .5 .1 .5 .1 -.5 0
                     -.5} {0 .5 .1 .5 .1 -.5 0 -.5} 0} width 5 offset 0"
     misc_feature    8344..8406
                     /label="T2A"
                     /locus_tag="T2A"
                     /label="T2A"
                     /ApEinfo_label="T2A"
                     /ApEinfo_fwdcolor="#ff80ff"
                     /ApEinfo_revcolor="#ff80ff"
                     /ApEinfo_graphicformat="arrow_data {{0 .5 .1 .5 .1 -.5 0
                     -.5} {0 .5 .1 .5 .1 -.5 0 -.5} 0} width 5 offset 0"
     promoter        3229..3484
                     /label="EFS-NS"
                     /note="EFS-NS"
                     /locus_tag="EFS-NS"
                     /label="EFS-NS"
                     /ApEinfo_label="EFS-NS"
                     /ApEinfo_fwdcolor="#346ee0"
                     /ApEinfo_revcolor="#346ee0"
                     /ApEinfo_graphicformat="arrow_data {{0 .5 .1 .5 .1 -.5 0
                     -.5} {0 .5 .1 .5 .1 -.5 0 -.5} 0} width 5 offset 0"
     misc_feature    7684..7749
                     /label="P2A"
                     /note="P2A"
                     /locus_tag="P2A"
                     /label="P2A"
                     /ApEinfo_label="P2A"
                     /ApEinfo_fwdcolor="#ff80ff"
                     /ApEinfo_revcolor="#ff80ff"
                     /ApEinfo_graphicformat="arrow_data {{0 .5 .1 .5 .1 -.5 0
                     -.5} {0 .5 .1 .5 .1 -.5 0 -.5} 0} width 5 offset 0"
     gene            complement(11354..12214)
                     /gene="Ampicillin"
                     /label="Ampicillin"
                     /note="pBR322_origin(1)"
                     /locus_tag="Ampicillin"
                     /label="Ampicillin"
                     /ApEinfo_label="Ampicillin"
                     /ApEinfo_fwdcolor="#408080"
                     /ApEinfo_revcolor="#408080"
                     /ApEinfo_graphicformat="arrow_data {{0 0.5 0 1 2 0 0 -1 0
                     -0.5} {0 .5 .1 .5 .1 -.5 0 -.5} 0} width 5 offset 0"
     misc_feature    10353..10533
                     /label="truncHIV-1_3_LTR"
                     /note="truncHIV-1_3_LTR"
                     /locus_tag="truncHIV-1_3_LTR"
                     /label="truncHIV-1_3_LTR"
                     /ApEinfo_label="truncHIV-1_3_LTR"
                     /ApEinfo_fwdcolor="#ff0000"
                     /ApEinfo_revcolor="#ff0000"
                     /ApEinfo_graphicformat="arrow_data {{0 .5 .1 .5 .1 -.5 0
                     -.5} {0 .5 .1 .5 .1 -.5 0 -.5} 0} width 5 offset 0"
     misc_feature    10016..10031
                     /label="cPPT(1)"
                     /note="cPPT(1)"
                     /locus_tag="cPPT(1)"
                     /label="cPPT(1)"
                     /ApEinfo_label="cPPT(1)"
                     /ApEinfo_fwdcolor="#7eff74"
                     /ApEinfo_revcolor="#7eff74"
                     /ApEinfo_graphicformat="arrow_data {{0 .5 .1 .5 .1 -.5 0
                     -.5} {0 .5 .1 .5 .1 -.5 0 -.5} 0} width 5 offset 0"
     misc_feature    10016..10037
                     /label="U3PPT"
                     /note="U3PPT"
                     /locus_tag="U3PPT"
                     /label="U3PPT"
                     /ApEinfo_label="U3PPT"
                     /ApEinfo_fwdcolor="#7eff74"
                     /ApEinfo_revcolor="#7eff74"
                     /ApEinfo_graphicformat="arrow_data {{0 .5 .1 .5 .1 -.5 0
                     -.5} {0 .5 .1 .5 .1 -.5 0 -.5} 0} width 5 offset 0"
     misc_feature    9238..9825
                     /label="WPRE"
                     /note="WPRE"
                     /locus_tag="WPRE"
                     /label="WPRE"
                     /ApEinfo_label="WPRE"
                     /ApEinfo_fwdcolor="#7eff74"
                     /ApEinfo_revcolor="#7eff74"
                     /ApEinfo_graphicformat="arrow_data {{0 .5 .1 .5 .1 -.5 0
                     -.5} {0 .5 .1 .5 .1 -.5 0 -.5} 0} width 5 offset 0"
     misc_feature    9127..9156
                     /label="3x NLS"
                     /note="3x NLS"
                     /locus_tag="3x NLS"
                     /label="3x NLS"
                     /ApEinfo_label="3x NLS"
                     /ApEinfo_fwdcolor="#b90746"
                     /ApEinfo_revcolor="#b90746"
                     /ApEinfo_graphicformat="arrow_data {{0 .5 .1 .5 .1 -.5 0
                     -.5} {0 .5 .1 .5 .1 -.5 0 -.5} 0} width 5 offset 0"
     gene            8419..9126
                     /label="mCherry"
                     /note="mCherry"
                     /locus_tag="mCherry"
                     /label="mCherry"
                     /ApEinfo_label="mCherry"
                     /ApEinfo_fwdcolor="#f5010a"
                     /ApEinfo_revcolor="#f5010a"
                     /ApEinfo_graphicformat="arrow_data {{0 0.5 0 1 2 0 0 -1 0
                     -0.5} {0 .5 .1 .5 .1 -.5 0 -.5} 0} width 5 offset 0"
     misc_feature    7612..7659
                     /label="NLS"
                     /note="NLS"
                     /locus_tag="NLS"
                     /label="NLS"
                     /ApEinfo_label="NLS"
                     /ApEinfo_fwdcolor="#8000ff"
                     /ApEinfo_revcolor="#8000ff"
                     /ApEinfo_graphicformat="arrow_data {{0 .5 .1 .5 .1 -.5 0
                     -.5} {0 .5 .1 .5 .1 -.5 0 -.5} 0} width 5 offset 0"
     misc_feature    3195..3228
                     /label="TruSeq Primer Binding Site"
                     /note="TruSeq Primer Binding Site"
                     /locus_tag="TruSeq Primer Binding Site"
                     /label="TruSeq Primer Binding Site"
                     /ApEinfo_label="TruSeq Primer Binding Site"
                     /ApEinfo_fwdcolor="#7eff74"
                     /ApEinfo_revcolor="#7eff74"
                     /ApEinfo_graphicformat="arrow_data {{0 .5 .1 .5 .1 -.5 0
                     -.5} {0 .5 .1 .5 .1 -.5 0 -.5} 0} width 5 offset 0"
     misc_feature    7660..7683
                     /label="FLAG"
                     /note="FLAG"
                     /locus_tag="FLAG"
                     /label="FLAG"
                     /ApEinfo_label="FLAG"
                     /ApEinfo_fwdcolor="#b90746"
                     /ApEinfo_revcolor="#b90746"
                     /ApEinfo_graphicformat="arrow_data {{0 .5 .1 .5 .1 -.5 0
                     -.5} {0 .5 .1 .5 .1 -.5 0 -.5} 0} width 5 offset 0"
     misc_feature    3508..7611
                     /label="hSpCas9"
                     /note="hSpCas9"
                     /locus_tag="hSpCas9"
                     /label="hSpCas9"
                     /ApEinfo_label="hSpCas9"
                     /ApEinfo_fwdcolor="#b038eb"
                     /ApEinfo_revcolor="#b038eb"
                     /ApEinfo_graphicformat="arrow_data {{0 .5 .1 .5 .1 -.5 0
                     -.5} {0 .5 .1 .5 .1 -.5 0 -.5} 0} width 5 offset 0"
     primer_bind     2810..2838
                     /label="Genomic-FOR (#76)"
                     /note="Genomic-FOR (#76)"
                     /locus_tag="Genomic-FOR (#76)"
                     /label="Genomic-FOR (#76)"
                     /ApEinfo_label="Genomic-FOR (#76)"
                     /ApEinfo_fwdcolor="#14c0bd"
                     /ApEinfo_revcolor="#14c0bd"
                     /ApEinfo_graphicformat="arrow_data {{0 0.5 0 1 2 0 0 -1 0
                     -0.5} {0 .5 .1 .5 .1 -.5 0 -.5} 0} width 5 offset 0"
     promoter        2629..2939
                     /label="mouse U6 promoter"
                     /note="mouse U6 promoter"
                     /locus_tag="mouse U6 promoter"
                     /label="mouse U6 promoter"
                     /ApEinfo_label="mouse U6 promoter"
                     /ApEinfo_fwdcolor="#8080ff"
                     /ApEinfo_revcolor="#8080ff"
                     /ApEinfo_graphicformat="arrow_data {{0 .5 .1 .5 .1 -.5 0
                     -.5} {0 .5 .1 .5 .1 -.5 0 -.5} 0} width 5 offset 0"
     misc_feature    2457..2472
                     /label="cPPT"
                     /note="cPPT"
                     /locus_tag="cPPT"
                     /label="cPPT"
                     /ApEinfo_label="cPPT"
                     /ApEinfo_fwdcolor="#7eff74"
                     /ApEinfo_revcolor="#7eff74"
                     /ApEinfo_graphicformat="arrow_data {{0 .5 .1 .5 .1 -.5 0
                     -.5} {0 .5 .1 .5 .1 -.5 0 -.5} 0} width 5 offset 0"
     misc_feature    1693..1926
                     /label="RRE"
                     /note="RRE"
                     /locus_tag="RRE"
                     /label="RRE"
                     /ApEinfo_label="RRE"
                     /ApEinfo_fwdcolor="#7eff74"
                     /ApEinfo_revcolor="#7eff74"
                     /ApEinfo_graphicformat="arrow_data {{0 .5 .1 .5 .1 -.5 0
                     -.5} {0 .5 .1 .5 .1 -.5 0 -.5} 0} width 5 offset 0"
     misc_feature    1135..1179
                     /label="HIV-1_psi_pack"
                     /note="HIV-1_psi_pack"
                     /locus_tag="HIV-1_psi_pack"
                     /label="HIV-1_psi_pack"
                     /ApEinfo_label="HIV-1_psi_pack"
                     /ApEinfo_fwdcolor="#7eff74"
                     /ApEinfo_revcolor="#7eff74"
                     /ApEinfo_graphicformat="arrow_data {{0 .5 .1 .5 .1 -.5 0
                     -.5} {0 .5 .1 .5 .1 -.5 0 -.5} 0} width 5 offset 0"
     misc_feature    844..1024
                     /label="HIV-1_5_LTR"
                     /note="HIV-1_5_LTR"
                     /locus_tag="HIV-1_5_LTR"
                     /label="HIV-1_5_LTR"
                     /ApEinfo_label="HIV-1_5_LTR"
                     /ApEinfo_fwdcolor="#ff0000"
                     /ApEinfo_revcolor="#ff0000"
                     /ApEinfo_graphicformat="arrow_data {{0 .5 .1 .5 .1 -.5 0
                     -.5} {0 .5 .1 .5 .1 -.5 0 -.5} 0} width 5 offset 0"
     misc_feature    3115..3134
                     /locus_tag="3 prime complement to vec"
                     /label="3 prime complement to vec"
                     /ApEinfo_label="3 prime complement to vec"
                     /ApEinfo_fwdcolor="#a6acb3"
                     /ApEinfo_revcolor="#a6acb3"
                     /ApEinfo_graphicformat="arrow_data {{0 .5 .1 .5 .1 -.5 0
                     -.5} {0 .5 .1 .5 .1 -.5 0 -.5} 0} width 5 offset 0"
     misc_feature    3061..3082
                     /locus_tag="10x-cs1"
                     /label="10x-cs1"
                     /ApEinfo_label="10x-cs1"
                     /ApEinfo_fwdcolor="#ff0000"
                     /ApEinfo_revcolor="#ff0000"
                     /ApEinfo_graphicformat="arrow_data {{0 .5 .1 .5 .1 -.5 0
                     -.5} {0 .5 .1 .5 .1 -.5 0 -.5} 0} width 5 offset 0"
     misc_feature    3107..3113
                     /locus_tag="termination signal"
                     /label="termination signal"
                     /ApEinfo_label="termination signal"
                     /ApEinfo_fwdcolor="#ffff00"
                     /ApEinfo_revcolor="#ffff00"
                     /ApEinfo_graphicformat="arrow_data {{0 .5 .1 .5 .1 -.5 0
                     -.5} {0 .5 .1 .5 .1 -.5 0 -.5} 0} width 5 offset 0"
     misc_feature    2995..3113
                     /locus_tag="10X Tracr RNA"
                     /label="10X Tracr RNA"
                     /ApEinfo_label="10X Tracr RNA"
                     /ApEinfo_fwdcolor="#339966"
                     /ApEinfo_revcolor="#339966"
                     /ApEinfo_graphicformat="arrow_data {{0 .5 .1 .5 .1 -.5 0
                     -.5} {0 .5 .1 .5 .1 -.5 0 -.5} 0} width 5 offset 0"
     misc_feature    2948..2954
                     /locus_tag="aarI"
                     /label="aarI"
                     /ApEinfo_label="aarI"
                     /ApEinfo_fwdcolor="#333300"
                     /ApEinfo_revcolor="#333300"
                     /ApEinfo_graphicformat="arrow_data {{0 .5 .1 .5 .1 -.5 0
                     -.5} {0 .5 .1 .5 .1 -.5 0 -.5} 0} width 5 offset 0"
     misc_feature    2984..2990
                     /locus_tag="aarI(1)"
                     /label="aarI(1)"
                     /ApEinfo_label="aarI"
                     /ApEinfo_fwdcolor="#333300"
                     /ApEinfo_revcolor="#333300"
                     /ApEinfo_graphicformat="arrow_data {{0 .5 .1 .5 .1 -.5 0
                     -.5} {0 .5 .1 .5 .1 -.5 0 -.5} 0} width 5 offset 0"
ORIGIN
        1 gcttaagcgg tcgacggatc gggagatctc ccgatcccct atggtgcact ctcagtacaa
       61 tctgctctga tgccgcatag ttaagccagt atctgctccc tgcttgtgtg ttggaggtcg
      121 ctgagtagtg cgcgagcaaa atttaagcta caacaaggca aggcttgacc gacaattgca
      181 tgaagaatct gcttagggtt aggcgttttg cgctgcttcg cgatgtacgg gccagatata
      241 cgcgttgaca ttgattattg actagttatt aatagtaatc aattacgggg tcattagttc
      301 atagcccata tatggagttc cgcgttacat aacttacggt aaatggcccg cctggctgac
      361 cgcccaacga cccccgccca ttgacgtcaa taatgacgta tgttcccata gtaacgccaa
      421 tagggacttt ccattgacgt caatgggtgg agtatttacg gtaaactgcc cacttggcag
      481 tacatcaagt gtatcatatg ccaagtacgc cccctattga cgtcaatgac ggtaaatggc
      541 ccgcctggca ttatgcccag tacatgacct tatgggactt tcctacttgg cagtacatct
      601 acgtattagt catcgctatt accatggtga tgcggttttg gcagtacatc aatgggcgtg
      661 gatagcggtt tgactcacgg ggatttccaa gtctccaccc cattgacgtc aatgggagtt
      721 tgttttggca ccaaaatcaa cgggactttc caaaatgtcg taacaactcc gccccattga
      781 cgcaaatggg cggtaggcgt gtacggtggg aggtctatat aagcagcgcg ttttgcctgt
      841 actgggtctc tctggttaga ccagatctga gcctgggagc tctctggcta actagggaac
      901 ccactgctta agcctcaata aagcttgcct tgagtgcttc aagtagtgtg tgcccgtctg
      961 ttgtgtgact ctggtaacta gagatccctc agaccctttt agtcagtgtg gaaaatctct
     1021 agcagtggcg cccgaacagg gacttgaaag cgaaagggaa accagaggag ctctctcgac
     1081 gcaggactcg gcttgctgaa gcgcgcacgg caagaggcga ggggcggcga ctggtgagta
     1141 cgccaaaaat tttgactagc ggaggctaga aggagagaga tgggtgcgag agcgtcagta
     1201 ttaagcgggg gagaattaga tcgcgatggg aaaaaattcg gttaaggcca gggggaaaga
     1261 aaaaatataa attaaaacat atagtatggg caagcaggga gctagaacga ttcgcagtta
     1321 atcctggcct gttagaaaca tcagaaggct gtagacaaat actgggacag ctacaaccat
     1381 cccttcagac aggatcagaa gaacttagat cattatataa tacagtagca accctctatt
     1441 gtgtatcaaa ggatagagat aaaagacacc aaggaagctt tagacaagat agaggaagag
     1501 caaaacaaaa gtaagaccac cgcacagcaa gcggccggcc gcgctgatct tcagacctgg
     1561 aggaggagat atgagggaca attggagaag tgaattatat aaatataaag tagtaaaaat
     1621 tgaaccatta ggagtagcac ccaccaaggc aaagagaaga gtggtgcaga gagaaaaaag
     1681 agcagtggga ataggagctt tgttccttgg gttcttcgga gcagcaggaa gcactatggg
     1741 cgcagcgtca atgacgctga cggtacaggc cagacaatta ttgtctggta tagtgcagca
     1801 gcagaacaat ttgctgaggg ctattgaggc gcaacagcat ctgttgcaac tcacagtctg
     1861 gggcatcaag cagctccagg caagaatcct ggctgtggaa agatacctaa aggatcaaca
     1921 gctcctgggg atttggggtt gctctggaaa actcatttgc accactgctg tgccttggaa
     1981 tgctagttgg agtaataaat ctctggaaca gatttggaat cacacgacct ggatggagtg
     2041 ggacagagaa attaacaatt acacaagctt aatacactcc ttaattgaag aatcgcaaaa
     2101 ccagcaagaa aagaatgaac aagaattatt ggaattagat aaatgggcaa gtttgtggaa
     2161 ttggtttaac ataacaaatt ggctgtggta tataaaatta ttcataatga tagtaggagg
     2221 cttggtaggt ttaagaatag tttttgctgt actttctata gtgaatagag ttaggcaggg
     2281 atattcacca ttatcgtttc agacccacct cccaaccccg aggggacccg acaggcccga
     2341 aggaatagaa gaagaaggtg gagagagaga cagagacaga tccattcgat tagtgaacgg
     2401 atcggcactg cgtgcgccaa ttctgcagac aaatggcagt attcatccac aattttaaaa
     2461 gaaaaggggg gattgggggg tacagtgcag gggaaagaat agtagacata atagcaacag
     2521 acatacaaac taaagaatta caaaaacaaa ttacaaaaat tcaaaatttt cgggtttatt
     2581 acagggacag cagagatcca gtttggttag taccgggccc gctctagaga tccgacgcgc
     2641 catctctagg cccgcgccgg ccccctcgca cggacttgtg ggagaagctc ggctactccc
     2701 ctgccccggt taatttgcat ataatatttc ctagtaacta tagaggctta atgtgcgata
     2761 aaagacagat aatctgttct ttttaatact agctacattt tacatgatag gcttggattt
     2821 ctataacttc gtatagcata cattatacga agttataaac agcacaaaag gaaactcacc
     2881 ctaactgtaa agtaattgtg tgttttgaga ctataagtat cccttggaga accaccttgt
     2941 tggagacgca ggtggcgcct aagagagatg gctcggcaca tgtcacctgc gatcgtttAA
     3001 GAGCTAAGCT GGAAACAGCA TAGCAAGTTT AAATAAGGCT AGTCCGTTAT CAACTTggcc
     3061 GCTTTAAGGC CGGTCCTAGC AAggccAAGT GGCACCGAGT CGGTGCTTTT TTTgaattcg
     3121 ctagctaggt cttggcggcc gcgtggataa ccgtattacc gccatgcaGC CTAAtctcat
     3181 tcgatactca taccagatcg gaagagcaca cgtctgaact ccagtcacta ggtcttgaaa
     3241 ggagtgggaa ttggctccgg tgcccgtcag tgggcagagc gcacatcgcc cacagtcccc
     3301 gagaagttgg ggggaggggt cggcaattga tccggtgcct agagaaggtg gcgcggggta
     3361 aactgggaaa gtgatgtcgt gtactggctc cgcctttttc ccgagggtgg gggagaaccg
     3421 tatataagtg cagtagtcgc cgtgaacgtt ctttttcgca acgggtttgc cgccagaaca
     3481 caggaccggt tctagagcgc tgccaccATG GACAAGAAGT ACAGCATCGG CCTGGACATC
     3541 GGCACCAACT CTGTGGGCTG GGCCGTGATC ACCGACGAGT ACAAGGTGCC CAGCAAGAAA
     3601 TTCAAGGTGC TGGGCAACAC CGACCGGCAC AGCATCAAGA AGAACCTGAT CGGAGCCCTG
     3661 CTGTTCGACA GCGGCGAAAC AGCCGAGGCC ACCCGGCTGA AGAGAACCGC CAGAAGAAGA
     3721 TACACCAGAC GGAAGAACCG GATCTGCTAT CTGCAAGAGA TCTTCAGCAA CGAGATGGCC
     3781 AAGGTGGACG ACAGCTTCTT CCACAGACTG GAAGAGTCCT TCCTGGTGGA AGAGGATAAG
     3841 AAGCACGAGC GGCACCCCAT CTTCGGCAAC ATCGTGGACG AGGTGGCCTA CCACGAGAAG
     3901 TACCCCACCA TCTACCACCT GAGAAAGAAA CTGGTGGACA GCACCGACAA GGCCGACCTG
     3961 CGGCTGATCT ATCTGGCCCT GGCCCACATG ATCAAGTTCC GGGGCCACTT CCTGATCGAG
     4021 GGCGACCTGA ACCCCGACAA CAGCGACGTG GACAAGCTGT TCATCCAGCT GGTGCAGACC
     4081 TACAACCAGC TGTTCGAGGA AAACCCCATC AACGCCAGCG GCGTGGACGC CAAGGCCATC
     4141 CTGTCTGCCA GACTGAGCAA GAGCAGACGG CTGGAAAATC TGATCGCCCA GCTGCCCGGC
     4201 GAGAAGAAGA ATGGCCTGTT CGGAAACCTG ATTGCCCTGA GCCTGGGCCT GACCCCCAAC
     4261 TTCAAGAGCA ACTTCGACCT GGCCGAGGAT GCCAAACTGC AGCTGAGCAA GGACACCTAC
     4321 GACGACGACC TGGACAACCT GCTGGCCCAG ATCGGCGACC AGTACGCCGA CCTGTTTCTG
     4381 GCCGCCAAGA ACCTGTCCGA CGCCATCCTG CTGAGCGACA TCCTGAGAGT GAACACCGAG
     4441 ATCACCAAGG CCCCCCTGAG CGCCTCTATG ATCAAGAGAT ACGACGAGCA CCACCAGGAC
     4501 CTGACCCTGC TGAAAGCTCT CGTGCGGCAG CAGCTGCCTG AGAAGTACAA AGAGATTTTC
     4561 TTCGACCAGA GCAAGAACGG CTACGCCGGC TACATTGACG GCGGAGCCAG CCAGGAAGAG
     4621 TTCTACAAGT TCATCAAGCC CATCCTGGAA AAGATGGACG GCACCGAGGA ACTGCTCGTG
     4681 AAGCTGAACA GAGAGGACCT GCTGCGGAAG CAGCGGACCT TCGACAACGG CAGCATCCCC
     4741 CACCAGATCC ACCTGGGAGA GCTGCACGCC ATTCTGCGGC GGCAGGAAGA TTTTTACCCA
     4801 TTCCTGAAGG ACAACCGGGA AAAGATCGAG AAGATCCTGA CCTTCCGCAT CCCCTACTAC
     4861 GTGGGCCCTC TGGCCAGGGG AAACAGCAGA TTCGCCTGGA TGACCAGAAA GAGCGAGGAA
     4921 ACCATCACCC CCTGGAACTT CGAGGAAGTG GTGGACAAGG GCGCTTCCGC CCAGAGCTTC
     4981 ATCGAGCGGA TGACCAACTT CGATAAGAAC CTGCCCAACG AGAAGGTGCT GCCCAAGCAC
     5041 AGCCTGCTGT ACGAGTACTT CACCGTGTAT AACGAGCTGA CCAAAGTGAA ATACGTGACC
     5101 GAGGGAATGA GAAAGCCCGC CTTCCTGAGC GGCGAGCAGA AAAAGGCCAT CGTGGACCTG
     5161 CTGTTCAAGA CCAACCGGAA AGTGACCGTG AAGCAGCTGA AAGAGGACTA CTTCAAGAAA
     5221 ATCGAGTGCT TCGACTCCGT GGAAATCTCC GGCGTGGAAG ATCGGTTCAA CGCCTCCCTG
     5281 GGCACATACC ACGATCTGCT GAAAATTATC AAGGACAAGG ACTTCCTGGA CAATGAGGAA
     5341 AACGAGGACA TTCTGGAAGA TATCGTGCTG ACCCTGACAC TGTTTGAGGA CAGAGAGATG
     5401 ATCGAGGAAC GGCTGAAAAC CTATGCCCAC CTGTTCGACG ACAAAGTGAT GAAGCAGCTG
     5461 AAGCGGCGGA GATACACCGG CTGGGGCAGG CTGAGCCGGA AGCTGATCAA CGGCATCCGG
     5521 GACAAGCAGT CCGGCAAGAC AATCCTGGAT TTCCTGAAGT CCGACGGCTT CGCCAACAGA
     5581 AACTTCATGC AGCTGATCCA CGACGACAGC CTGACCTTTA AAGAGGACAT CCAGAAAGCC
     5641 CAGGTGTCCG GCCAGGGCGA TAGCCTGCAC GAGCACATTG CCAATCTGGC CGGCAGCCCC
     5701 GCCATTAAGA AGGGCATCCT GCAGACAGTG AAGGTGGTGG ACGAGCTCGT GAAAGTGATG
     5761 GGCCGGCACA AGCCCGAGAA CATCGTGATC GAAATGGCCA GAGAGAACCA GACCACCCAG
     5821 AAGGGACAGA AGAACAGCCG CGAGAGAATG AAGCGGATCG AAGAGGGCAT CAAAGAGCTG
     5881 GGCAGCCAGA TCCTGAAAGA ACACCCCGTG GAAAACACCC AGCTGCAGAA CGAGAAGCTG
     5941 TACCTGTACT ACCTGCAGAA TGGGCGGGAT ATGTACGTGG ACCAGGAACT GGACATCAAC
     6001 CGGCTGTCCG ACTACGATGT GGACCATATC GTGCCTCAGA GCTTTCTGAA GGACGACTCC
     6061 ATCGACAACA AGGTGCTGAC CAGAAGCGAC AAGAACCGGG GCAAGAGCGA CAACGTGCCC
     6121 TCCGAAGAGG TCGTGAAGAA GATGAAGAAC TACTGGCGGC AGCTGCTGAA CGCCAAGCTG
     6181 ATTACCCAGA GAAAGTTCGA CAATCTGACC AAGGCCGAGA GAGGCGGCCT GAGCGAACTG
     6241 GATAAGGCCG GCTTCATCAA GAGACAGCTG GTGGAAACCC GGCAGATCAC AAAGCACGTG
     6301 GCACAGATCC TGGACTCCCG GATGAACACT AAGTACGACG AGAATGACAA GCTGATCCGG
     6361 GAAGTGAAAG TGATCACCCT GAAGTCCAAG CTGGTGTCCG ATTTCCGGAA GGATTTCCAG
     6421 TTTTACAAAG TGCGCGAGAT CAACAACTAC CACCACGCCC ACGACGCCTA CCTGAACGCC
     6481 GTCGTGGGAA CCGCCCTGAT CAAAAAGTAC CCTAAGCTGG AAAGCGAGTT CGTGTACGGC
     6541 GACTACAAGG TGTACGACGT GCGGAAGATG ATCGCCAAGA GCGAGCAGGA AATCGGCAAG
     6601 GCTACCGCCA AGTACTTCTT CTACAGCAAC ATCATGAACT TTTTCAAGAC CGAGATTACC
     6661 CTGGCCAACG GCGAGATCCG GAAGCGGCCT CTGATCGAGA CAAACGGCGA AACCGGGGAG
     6721 ATCGTGTGGG ATAAGGGCCG GGATTTTGCC ACCGTGCGGA AAGTGCTGAG CATGCCCCAA
     6781 GTGAATATCG TGAAAAAGAC CGAGGTGCAG ACAGGCGGCT TCAGCAAAGA GTCTATCCTG
     6841 CCCAAGAGGA ACAGCGATAA GCTGATCGCC AGAAAGAAGG ACTGGGACCC TAAGAAGTAC
     6901 GGCGGCTTCG ACAGCCCCAC CGTGGCCTAT TCTGTGCTGG TGGTGGCCAA AGTGGAAAAG
     6961 GGCAAGTCCA AGAAACTGAA GAGTGTGAAA GAGCTGCTGG GGATCACCAT CATGGAAAGA
     7021 AGCAGCTTCG AGAAGAATCC CATCGACTTT CTGGAAGCCA AGGGCTACAA AGAAGTGAAA
     7081 AAGGACCTGA TCATCAAGCT GCCTAAGTAC TCCCTGTTCG AGCTGGAAAA CGGCCGGAAG
     7141 AGAATGCTGG CCTCTGCCGG CGAACTGCAG AAGGGAAACG AACTGGCCCT GCCCTCCAAA
     7201 TATGTGAACT TCCTGTACCT GGCCAGCCAC TATGAGAAGC TGAAGGGCTC CCCCGAGGAT
     7261 AATGAGCAGA AACAGCTGTT TGTGGAACAG CACAAGCACT ACCTGGACGA GATCATCGAG
     7321 CAGATCAGCG AGTTCTCCAA GAGAGTGATC CTGGCCGACG CTAATCTGGA CAAAGTGCTG
     7381 TCCGCCTACA ACAAGCACCG GGATAAGCCC ATCAGAGAGC AGGCCGAGAA TATCATCCAC
     7441 CTGTTTACCC TGACCAATCT GGGAGCCCCT GCCGCCTTCA AGTACTTTGA CACCACCATC
     7501 GACCGGAAGA GGTACACCAG CACCAAAGAG GTGCTGGACG CCACCCTGAT CCACCAGAGC
     7561 ATCACCGGCC TGTACGAGAC ACGGATCGAC CTGTCTCAGC TGGGAGGCGA CAAGCGACCT
     7621 GCCGCCACAA AGAAGGCTGG ACAGGCTAAG AAGAAGAAAG ATTACAAAGA CGATGACGAT
     7681 AAGGGATCCG GCGCAACAAA CTTCTCTCTG CTGAAACAAG CCGGAGATGT CGAAGAGAAT
     7741 CCTGGACCGA CCGAGTACAA GCCCACGGTG CGCCTCGCCA CCCGCGACGA CGTCCCCAgg
     7801 gccgtacgca ccctcgccgc cgcgttcgcc gactaccccg ccacgcgcca caccgtcgac
     7861 ccggaccgcc acatcgagcg ggtcaccgag ctgcaagaac tcttcctcac gcgcgtcggg
     7921 ctcgacatcg gcaaggtgtg ggtcgcggac gacggcgccg cggtggcggt ctggaccacg
     7981 ccggagagcg tcgaagcggg ggcggtgttc gccgagatcg gcccgcgcat ggccgagttg
     8041 agcggttccc ggctggccgc gcagcaacag atggaaggcc tcctggcgcc gcaccggccc
     8101 aaggagcccg cgtggttcct ggccaccgtc ggcgtctcgc ccgaccacca gggcaagggt
     8161 ctgggcagcg ccgtcgtgct ccccggagtg gaggcggccg agcgcgccgg ggtgcccgcc
     8221 ttcctggaga cctccgcgcc ccgcaacctc cccttctacg agcggctcgg cttcaccgtc
     8281 accgccgacg tcgaggtgcc cgaaggaccg cgcacctggt gcatgacccg caagcccggt
     8341 gccggatcgg gagagggcag aggaagtctg ctaacatgcg gtgacgtcga ggagaatcct
     8401 ggcccaccgg tcgccaccat ggtgagcaag ggcgaggagg ataacatggc catcatcaag
     8461 gagttcatgc gcttcaaggt gcacatggag ggctccgtga acggccacga gttcgagatc
     8521 gagggcgagg gcgagggccg cccctacgag ggcacccaga ccgccaagct gaaggtgacc
     8581 aagggtggcc ccctgccctt cgcctgggac atcctgtccc ctcagttcat gtacggctcc
     8641 aaggcctacg tgaagcaccc cgccgacatc cccgactact tgaagctgtc cttccccgag
     8701 ggcttcaagt gggagcgcgt gatgaacttc gaggacggcg gcgtggtgac cgtgacccag
     8761 gactcctccc tgcaggacgg cgagttcatc tacaaggtga agctgcgcgg caccaacttc
     8821 ccctccgacg gccccgtaat gcagaagaag accatgggct gggaggcctc ctccgagcgg
     8881 atgtaccccg aggacggcgc cctgaagggc gagatcaagc agaggctgaa gctgaaggac
     8941 ggcggccact acgacgctga ggtcaagacc acctacaagg ccaagaagcc cgtgcagctg
     9001 cccggcgcct acaacgtcaa catcaagttg gacatcacct cccacaacga ggactacacc
     9061 atcgtggaac agtacgaacg cgccgagggc cgccactcca ccggcggcat ggacgagctg
     9121 tacaagggag ctgatccaaa aaagaagaga aaggtatagt taattaagtc gagggaccta
     9181 acatgtttaa gggttccggt tccactaggt acaattcgat atcaagctta tcgataatca
     9241 acctctggat tacaaaattt gtgaaagatt gactggtatt cttaactatg ttgctccttt
     9301 tacgctatgt ggatacgctg ctttaatgcc tttgtatcat gctattgctt cccgtatggc
     9361 tttcattttc tcctccttgt ataaatcctg gttgctgtct ctttatgagg agttgtggcc
     9421 cgttgtcagg caacgtggcg tggtgtgcac tgtgtttgct gacgcaaccc ccactggttg
     9481 gggcattgcc accacctgtc agctcctttc cgggactttc gctttccccc tccctattgc
     9541 cacggcggaa ctcatcgccg cctgccttgc ccgctgctgg acaggggctc ggctgttggg
     9601 cactgacaat tccgtggtgt tgtcggggaa atcatcgtcc tttccttggc tgctcgcctg
     9661 tgttgccacc tggattctgc gcgggacgtc cttctgctac gtcccttcgg ccctcaatcc
     9721 agcggacctt ccttcccgcg gcctgctgcc ggctctgcgg cctcttccgc gtcttcgcct
     9781 tcgccctcag acgagtcgga tctccctttg ggccgcctcc ccgcatcgat accgtcgacc
     9841 tcgatcgaga cctagaaaaa catggagcaa tcacaagtag caatacagca gctaccaatg
     9901 ctgattgtgc ctggctagaa gcacaagagg aggaggaggt gggttttcca gtcacacctc
     9961 aggtaccttt aagaccaatg acttacaagg cagctgtaga tcttagccac tttttaaaag
    10021 aaaagggggg actggaaggg ctaattcact cccaacgaag acaagatatc cttgatctgt
    10081 ggatctacca cacacaaggc tacttccctg attggcagaa ctacacacca gggccaggga
    10141 tcagatatcc actgaccttt ggatggtgct acaagctagt accagttgag caagagaagg
    10201 tagaagaagc caatgaagga gagaacaccc gcttgttaca ccctgtgagc ctgcatggga
    10261 tggatgaccc ggagagagaa gtattagagt ggaggtttga cagccgccta gcatttcatc
    10321 acatggcccg agagctgcat ccggactgta ctgggtctct ctggttagac cagatctgag
    10381 cctgggagct ctctggctaa ctagggaacc cactgcttaa gcctcaataa agcttgcctt
    10441 gagtgcttca agtagtgtgt gcccgtctgt tgtgtgactc tggtaactag agatccctca
    10501 gaccctttta gtcagtgtgg aaaatctcta gcagcatgtg agcaaaaggc cagcaaaagg
    10561 ccaggaaccg taaaaaggcc gcgttgctgg cgtttttcca taggctccgc ccccctgacg
    10621 agcatcacaa aaatcgacgc tcaagtcaga ggtggcgaaa cccgacagga ctataaagat
    10681 accaggcgtt tccccctgga agctccctcg tgcgctctcc tgttccgacc ctgccgctta
    10741 ccggatacct gtccgccttt ctcccttcgg gaagcgtggc gctttctcat agctcacgct
    10801 gtaggtatct cagttcggtg taggtcgttc gctccaagct gggctgtgtg cacgaacccc
    10861 ccgttcagcc cgaccgctgc gccttatccg gtaactatcg tcttgagtcc aacccggtaa
    10921 gacacgactt atcgccactg gcagcagcca ctggtaacag gattagcaga gcgaggtatg
    10981 taggcggtgc tacagagttc ttgaagtggt ggcctaacta cggctacact agaagaacag
    11041 tatttggtat ctgcgctctg ctgaagccag ttaccttcgg aaaaagagtt ggtagctctt
    11101 gatccggcaa acaaaccacc gctggtagcg gtggtttttt tgtttgcaag cagcagatta
    11161 cgcgcagaaa aaaaggatct caagaagatc ctttgatctt ttctacgggg tctgacgctc
    11221 agtggaacga aaactcacgt taagggattt tggtcatgag attatcaaaa aggatcttca
    11281 cctagatcct tttaaattaa aaatgaagtt ttaaatcaat ctaaagtata tatgagtaaa
    11341 cttggtctga cagttaccaa tgcttaatca gtgaggcacc tatctcagcg atctgtctat
    11401 ttcgttcatc catagttgcc tgactccccg tcgtgtagat aactacgata cgggagggct
    11461 taccatctgg ccccagtgct gcaatgatac cgcgagaccc acgctcaccg gctccagatt
    11521 tatcagcaat aaaccagcca gccggaaggg ccgagcgcag aagtggtcct gcaactttat
    11581 ccgcctccat ccagtctatt aattgttgcc gggaagctag agtaagtagt tcgccagtta
    11641 atagtttgcg caacgttgtt gccattgcta caggcatcgt ggtgtcacgc tcgtcgtttg
    11701 gtatggcttc attcagctcc ggttcccaac gatcaaggcg agttacatga tcccccatgt
    11761 tgtgcaaaaa agcggttagc tccttcggtc ctccgatcgt tgtcagaagt aagttggccg
    11821 cagtgttatc actcatggtt atggcagcac tgcataattc tcttactgtc atgccatccg
    11881 taagatgctt ttctgtgact ggtgagtact caaccaagtc attctgagaa tagtgtatgc
    11941 ggcgaccgag ttgctcttgc ccggcgtcaa tacgggataa taccgcgcca catagcagaa
    12001 ctttaaaagt gctcatcatt ggaaaacgtt cttcggggcg aaaactctca aggatcttac
    12061 cgctgttgag atccagttcg atgtaaccca ctcgtgcacc caactgatct tcagcatctt
    12121 ttactttcac cagcgtttct gggtgagcaa aaacaggaag gcaaaatgcc gcaaaaaagg
    12181 gaataagggc gacacggaaa tgttgaatac tcatactctt cctttttcaa tattattgaa
    12241 gcatttatca gggttattgt ctcatgagcg gatacatatt tgaatgtatt tagaaaaata
    12301 aacaaatagg ggttccgcgc acatttcccc gaaaagtgcc acctgac 
//
